>Addgene plasmid #12859 | DCT.VV.Orf171 | addgene partial sequence | sequence record 19248 | T7 5'-TAATACGACTCACTATAGGG-3'
AGTACCCTTCACCGAATTCCAGCTGACCACCATGGAACTCGTTAATATTTTTTTAGAAACGGATGCTGGA
AGAGTAAAGTTTGCCATAAAAAATACCGACGATGTATGTGCCTCGGAGTTAATAAATAAATTTGTGGAAC
TGTTAAGTGAATACATTCACATTGACCAATCAGAATTTTATTTGGTGGTAAAGGATAAGGATATTTTTTA
TTTTAAGTGTGATAGGGGGTCTATTTCGATTGTAAACAATGAGTTTTATGTCTTTGACGAACCCTTGCTG
TTTGTTAAAGATTTCACTAATGTAACGGGGGTTGAATTCATAGTCACAGAAACCATGCCGTGTAGAATTA
TACCAAAAAATAATCACGCGGTTATTTCAGTCGTGACTAATCATAAGTTTTATAATGGGTTAAGTTTATA
AGCAATTCCCGGGGATCCGAATAAAGGGTCAAGACAATTCTGCAGATATCCAGCACAGTGGCGGCCGCTC
GAGTCTAGAGGGCCCGCGGTTCGAAGGTAAGCCTATCCCTAACCCTCTCCTCGGTCTCGATTCTACGCGT
ACCGGTCATCATCACCATCACCATTGAGTTTAAACCCGCTGATCAGCCTCGACTGTGCCTTCTAGTTGCC
AGCCATCTGTTGTTTGCCCCTCCCC
