[The description below was written by a language model from this plasmid's Addgene catalogue record.]
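Description:
DCT.VV.Orf171 is a mammalian expression plasmid carrying a single vaccinia virus open reading frame, one member of a library of vaccinia ORF clones assembled for screening. It is built on the commercial pcDNA 3.1D V5-His-TOPO backbone (about 5.5 kb without insert), which is maintained at high copy in E. coli under ampicillin selection and carries a neomycin resistance marker that allows G418 selection of transfected mammalian cells. The record gives no feature table, so promoter and tag details are not listed explicitly. Vectors of this family normally drive the insert from the CMV immediate-early promoter, include a T7 promoter site upstream of the cloning region (consistent with the T7 sequencing primer listed), and offer C-terminal V5 and polyhistidine tags. Whether the ORF here is in frame with those tags is not stated.

The insert, named VV.Orf171 within the library and also given as VV_WR_067, is roughly 390 bp and is recorded as flanked by intact BamHI sites at both ends, so it can in principle be excised with that single enzyme. The plasmid and insert names apply only to this collection, and the corresponding ORF designations in the Copenhagen and WR strains are given in the library's supplementary data rather than in this record. The associated work concerned the identification of poxvirus CD8+ T cell determinants for the design and characterisation of smallpox vaccines. This fits use of the clones to express individual viral proteins in mammalian cells and test them for T cell recognition. The depositors caution that the clone was made for screening and may differ from the canonical gene sequence, so the sequence should be checked before it is relied on.
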