Addgene plasmid #12859: DCT.VV.Orf171
Purpose: This plasmid was designed for screening purposes and may contain discrepancies relative to the current canonical GenBank version of the gene.
Depositing lab: Jack Bennink & Jon Yewdell. Depositing organization: National Institute of Allergy and Infectious Diseases (NIAID). Publication: Identification of poxvirus CD8+ T cell determinants to enable rational design and characterization of smallpox vaccines. Tscharke DC, Karupiah G, Zhou J, Palmore T, Irvine KR, Haeryfar SM, Williams S, Sidney J, Sette A, Bennink JR, Yewdell JW. J Exp Med. 2005 January 3; 201(1): 95–104. 10.1084/jem.20041912 PubMed 15623576.
Backbone
  Vector backbone: pcDNA 3.1D V5-His-TOPO
  Backbone manufacturer: Invitrogen
  Backbone size w/o insert (bp): 5514
  Vector type: Mammalian Expression
  Selectable markers: Neomycin (select with G418)
Growth in bacteria
  Bacterial resistance: Ampicillin, 100 μg/mL
  Growth temperature: 37°C
  Growth strain: DH5alpha
  Copy number: High Copy
Gene/Insert
  Gene/Insert name: VV.Orf171 (alt name: VV_WR_067)
  Species: Vaccinia Virus
  Insert size (bp): 390
  Cloning method: Restriction Enzyme; 5′ cloning site BamHI (not destroyed); 3′ cloning site BamHI (not destroyed)
  Sequencing primers: 5′ Universal T7
Terms and licenses: Academic/Nonprofit Terms; Industry Terms: Not Available to Industry
Depositor comments: Please see the Vaccinia kit page ( https://www.addgene.org/vvorf/ ) for more information. The kit page contains the supplemental VVOrfData spreadsheet, which includes important information about this plasmid. The plasmid and insert names provided here relate only to this library. The name of the ORF (if present) in VACV strain Copenhagen and the name of the ORF (if annotated) in VACV strain WR sequence can be found in VVOrfData spreadsheet. Please note that the amino acid sequence given for each ORF in the spreadsheet may contain some errors. Additionally, changes from the expected sequence may be present in these plasmids. Please see Addgene's quality control sequence and sequencing notes in the VVOrfData spreadsheet before ordering this plasmid.
How to cite: DCT.VV.Orf171 was a gift from Jack Bennink & Jon Yewdell (Addgene plasmid # 12859 ; http://n2t.net/addgene:12859 ; RRID:Addgene_12859)
